>Addgene plasmid #180685 | pMYT032 | addgene full sequence | sequence record 369372 | Addgene NGS Result
CACATATATTACGATGCTGTTCTATTAAATGCTTCCTATATTATATATATAGTAATGTCGTTTGTAATGT
CTTCACGGTTATCCACAGAATCAGGGGATAACGCAGGAAAGAACATGTGAGCAAAAGGCCAGCAAAAGGC
CAGGAACCGTAAAAAGGCCGCGTTGCTGGCGTTTTTCCATAGGCTCCGCCCCCCTGACGAGCATCACAAA
AATCGACGCTCAAGTCAGAGGTGGCGAAACCCGACAGGACTATAAAGATACCAGGCGTTTCCCCCTGGAA
GCTCCCTCGTGCGCTCTCCTGTTCCGACCCTGCCGCTTACCGGATACCTGTCCGCCTTTCTCCCTTCGGG
AAGCGTGGCGCTTTCTCATAGCTCACGCTGTAGGTATCTCAGTTCGGTGTAGGTCGTTCGCTCCAAGCTG
GGCTGTGTGCACGAACCCCCCGTTCAGCCCGACCGCTGCGCCTTATCCGGTAACTATCGTCTTGAGTCCA
ACCCGGTAAGACACGACTTATCGCCACTGGCAGCAGCCACTGGTAACAGGATTAGCAGAGCGAGGTATGT
AGGCGGTGCTACAGAGTTCTTGAAGTGGTGGCCTAACTACGGCTACACTAGAAGAACAGTATTTGGTATC
TGCGCTCTGCTGAAGCCAGTTACCTTCGGAAAAAGAGTTGGTAGCTCTTGATCCGGCAAACAAACCACCG
CTGGTAGCGGTGGTTTTTTTGTTTGCAAGCAGCAGATTACGCGCAGAAAAAAAGGATCTCAAGAAGATCC
TTTGATCTTTTCTACGGGGTCTGACGCTCAGTGGAACGAAAACTCACGTTAAGGGATTTTGGTCATGATT
GATCGGGCACGTAAGAGGTTCCAACTTTCACCATAATGAAATAAGATCACTACCGGGCGTATTTTTTGAG
TTATCGAGATTTTCAGGAGCTAAGGAAGCTAAAATGGAGAAAAAAATCACTGGATATACCACCGTTGATA
TATCCCAATGGCATCGTAAAGAACATTTTGAGGCATTTCAGTCAGTTGCTCAATGTACCTATAACCAGAC
CGTTCAGCTGGATATTACGGCCTTTTTAAAGACCGTAAAGAAAAATAAGCACAAGTTTTATCCGGCCTTT
ATTCACATTCTTGCCCGCCTGATGAATGCTCATCCGGAATTTCGTATGGCAATGAAAGACGGTGAGCTGG
TGATATGGGATAGTGTTCACCCTTGTTACACCGTTTTCCATGAGCAAACTGAAACGTTTTCATCGCTCTG
GAGTGAATACCACGACGATTTCCGGCAGTTTCTACACATATATTCGCAAGATGTGGCGTGTTACGGTGAA
AACCTGGCCTATTTCCCTAAAGGGTTTATTGAGAATATGTTTTTCGTTTCAGCCAATCCCTGGGTGAGTT
TCACCAGTTTTGATTTAAACGTGGCCAATATGGACAACTTCTTCGCCCCCGTTTTCACCATGGGCAAATA
TTATACGCAAGGCGACAAGGTGCTGATGCCGCTGGCGATTCAGGTTCATCATGCCGTTTGTGATGGCTTC
CATGTCGGCAGAATGCTTAATGAATTACAACAGTACTGCGATGAGTGGCAGGGCGGGGCGTAATTTGATA
TCGAGCTCGCTTGGACTCCTGTTGATAGATCCAGTAATGACCTCAGAACTCCATCTGGATTTGTTCAGAA
CGCTCGGTTGCCGCCGGGCGTTTTTTATTGGTGAAGACATACTCGCAGGCAAGTGCACAAACAATACTTA
AATAAATACTACTCAGTAATAACCTATTTCTTAGCATTTTTGACGAAATTTGCTATTTTGTTAGAGTCTT
TTACACCATTTGTCTCCACACCTCCGCTTACATCAACACCAATAACGCCATTTAATCTAAGCGCATCACC
AACATTTTCTGGCGTCAGTCCACCAGCTAACATAAAATGTAAGCTTTCGGGGCTCTCTTGCCTTCCAACC
CAGTCAGAAATCGAGTTCCAATCCAAAAGTTCACCTGTCCCACCTGCTTCTGAATCAAACAAGGGAATAA
ACGAATGAGGTTTCTGTGAAGCTGCACTGAGTAGTATGTTGCAGTCTTTTGGAAATACGAGTCTTTTAAT
AACTGGCAAACCGAGGAACTCTTGGTATTCTTGCCACGACTCATCTCCATGCAGTTGGACGATATCAATG
CCGTAATCATTGACCAGAGCCAAAACATCCTCCTTAGGTTGATTACGAAACACGCCAACCAAGTATTTCG
GAGTGCCTGAACTATTTTTATATGCTTTTACAAGACTTGAAATTTTCCTTGCAATAACCGGGTCAATTGT
TCTCTTTCTATTGGGCACACATATAATACCCAGCAAGTCAGCATCGGAATCAAGAGCACATTCTGCGGCC
TCTGTGCTCTGCAAGCCGCAAACTTTCACCAATGGACCAGAACTACCTGTGAAATTAATAACAGACATAC
TCCAAGCTGCCTTTGTGTGCTTAATCACGTATACTCACGTGCTCAATAGTCACCAATGCCCTCCCTCTTG
GCCCTCTCCTTTTCTTTTTTCGACCGAATTGTTAATCGGCAAAAAAAGAAAAGCTCCGGATCAAGATTGT
ACGTAAGGTGACAAGCTATTTTTCAATAAAGAATATCTTCCACTACTGCCATCTGGCGTCATAACTGCAA
AGTA
Features (pLannotate 1.2.2; 7 found; start..end, strand, type, name):
      1..62      -  promoter       TRP1 promoter (fragment): S. cerevisiae TRP1
    174..762     -  rep_origin     ori: high-copy-number ColE1/pMB1/pBR322/pUC origin of replication
    846..943     +  promoter       cat promoter: promoter of the E. coli cat gene encoding chloramphenicol acetyltransferase
    944..1600    +  CDS            cat: CAT_ECOLX - Experimental evidence at protein level: Swiss-Prot protein existence level 1. This enzyme is an effector of chloramphenicol resistance in bacteria. From Escherichia coli. This protein is used as a marker in many commonly used cloning vectors, such as pACYC184.
   1674..1708    +  terminator     lambda t0 terminator: minimal transcription terminator from phage lambda (Scholtissek and Grosse, 1987)
   1777..2448    -  CDS            TRP1: TRPF_YEAST - Experimental evidence at protein level: Swiss-Prot protein existence level 1. From Saccharomyces cerevisiae (strain ATCC 204508 / S288c) (Baker's yeast).
   2449..2550    -  promoter       TRP1 promoter: S. cerevisiae TRP1
