[The description below was written by a language model from this plasmid's Addgene catalogue record and pLannotate feature annotations shown in this document.]
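Description:
pMYT032 is a small (about 2.7 kb) synthetic-biology part plasmid from a multiplex MoClo toolkit (MYT) for engineering Saccharomyces cerevisiae. It is built on the pYTK001 part-entry backbone of the yeast MoClo toolkit. It is maintained in E. coli through a high-copy ColE1/pUC-type origin of replication and selected with chloramphenicol. Resistance comes from the cat gene (chloramphenicol acetyltransferase), driven by its own promoter and followed by the minimal lambda t0 transcription terminator. No yeast origin of replication or centromere is annotated, so the plasmid itself appears to serve as a storage vector for a part rather than as a yeast-replicating construct.

The stored part is the S. cerevisiae TRP1 marker cassette, comprising the TRP1 coding sequence, which encodes the tryptophan-biosynthesis enzyme phosphoribosylanthranilate isomerase, under its native TRP1 promoter. The cassette lies on the opposite strand to the cat gene. A further short TRP1 promoter fragment is annotated at the start of the numbered sequence, on the same strand as the rest of the cassette; the record does not explain how it relates to the main promoter annotation. No dedicated yeast terminator is annotated.

TRP1 is a standard auxotrophic marker that complements trp1 mutant strains, allowing transformants to be selected on medium lacking tryptophan. According to the record, this part is intended as the yeast vector selectable marker in the MYT system, to be combined with other toolkit parts when building yeast vectors. The specific cloning sites and overhangs flanking the part are not stated in the record.
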