Addgene plasmid #180685: pMYT032
Purpose: Encodes TRP1 as a yeast Vector selectable marker to be used in the Ellis MYT system
Depositing lab: Tom Ellis. Depositing organization: Imperial College London. Publication: A Multiplex MoClo Toolkit for Extensive and Flexible Engineering of Saccharomyces cerevisiae. Shaw WM, Khalil AS, Ellis T. ACS Synth Biol. 2023 Nov 6. doi: 10.1021/acssynbio.3c00423. PubMed 37930278.
Backbone
  Vector backbone: pYTK001
  Backbone manufacturer: John Dueber
  Vector type: Synthetic Biology
Growth in bacteria
  Bacterial resistance: Chloramphenicol, 25 μg/mL
  Growth temperature: 37°C
  Growth strain: DH5alpha
  Copy number: High Copy
Gene/Insert
  Gene/Insert name: TRP1
  Species: S. cerevisiae (budding yeast)
  Cloning method: Restriction Enzyme; 5′ cloning site Unknown (unknown if destroyed)
Terms and licenses: Academic/Nonprofit Terms; Industry Terms: Not Available to Industry
How to cite: pMYT032 was a gift from Tom Ellis (Addgene plasmid # 180685 ; http://n2t.net/addgene:180685 ; RRID:Addgene_180685)
